Addgene plasmid #187692: pLenti-Zyxin-Full Length (aa1-564)-EGFP
Purpose: Visualization of Zyxin
Depositing lab: Mary Beckerle. Depositing organization: University of Utah. Publication: Stretch-induced actin remodeling requires targeting of zyxin to stress fibers and recruitment of actin regulators. Hoffman LM, Jensen CC, Chaturvedi A, Yoshigi M, Beckerle MC. Mol Biol Cell. 2012 May;23(10):1846-59. doi: 10.1091/mbc.E11-12-1057. Epub 2012 Mar 28. PubMed 22456508.
Backbone
  Vector backbone: pLenti6.3/V5-DEST
  Backbone manufacturer: Invitrogen
  Vector type: Mammalian Expression, Lentiviral
  Selectable markers: Blasticidin
Growth in bacteria
  Bacterial resistance: Ampicillin, 100 μg/mL
  Growth temperature: 37°C
  Growth strain: NEB Stable
  Copy number: High Copy
Gene/Insert
  Gene/Insert name: Zyxin
  Species: M. musculus (mouse)
  Mutation: WT
  Entrez Gene: Zyx (a.k.a. 9530098H06Rik)
  Promoter: CMV
  Tag / fusion protein: EGFP (C terminal on insert)
  Cloning method: Gateway Cloning
Terms and licenses: Academic/Nonprofit Terms; Industry Terms: Not Available to Industry
How to cite: pLenti-Zyxin-Full Length (aa1-564)-EGFP was a gift from Mary Beckerle (Addgene plasmid # 187692 ; http://n2t.net/addgene:187692 ; RRID:Addgene_187692)
