[The description below was written by a language model from this plasmid's Addgene catalogue record and pLannotate feature annotations shown in this document.]
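Description:
pLenti-Zyxin-Full Length (aa1-564)-EGFP is a third-generation-style, self-inactivating HIV-1 lentiviral expression plasmid built on the Invitrogen pLenti6.3/V5-DEST backbone for delivering a fluorescently tagged zyxin into mammalian cells. It is maintained in E. coli through a high-copy ColE1/pUC origin with ampicillin resistance, and it also carries f1 and SV40 origins. The viral transfer region begins with an RSV promoter fused to a truncated 5' LTR, which drives Tat-independent genomic RNA production in packaging cells. This is followed by the Ψ packaging signal, the Rev response element for nuclear export of the unspliced genome, and the cPPT/CTS, and the region ends in a ΔU3 3' LTR that inactivates LTR promoter activity after integration.

The payload is wild-type mouse zyxin (Zyx, residues 1-564), a focal adhesion and stress fiber protein, expressed from the CMV enhancer/promoter and fused at its C terminus to EGFP. The attB1, attB5 and attB2 sites flanking and separating the two coding regions indicate assembly by multi-fragment Gateway recombination, with the short attB5 site lying between zyxin and EGFP. The backbone's V5 tag sits downstream of attB2, after the EGFP coding sequence, a reverse-oriented T7 promoter and an SV40 poly(A) element, so it is probably not part of the fusion protein. A WPRE enhances transcript expression. A separate SV40/EM7 promoter cassette drives blasticidin S deaminase, allowing blasticidin selection of transduced cells. The stated purpose is visualization of zyxin, and the associated work concerns zyxin targeting to stress fibers during stretch-induced actin remodeling.
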