Features (pLannotate 1.2.2; 36 found; start..end, strand, type, name):
      3..229     +  promoter       RSV promoter: Rous sarcoma virus enhancer/promoter
    230..410     +  LTR            5' LTR (truncated): truncated 5' long terminal repeat (LTR) from HIV-1
    457..582     +  misc_feature   HIV-1 Ψ: packaging signal of human immunodeficiency virus type 1
    566..929     +  CDS            HIV-1 gag (fragment): gag protein from human immunodeficiency virus 1; gag
   1075..1308    +  misc_feature   RRE: The Rev response element (RRE) of HIV-1 allows for Rev-dependent mRNA export from the nucleus to the cytoplasm.
   1685..1785    +  CDS            Rev (fragment): human immunodeficiency virus 1 (HIV-1) Rev protein; rev; enhances nuclear export of unspliced and incompletely spliced viral mRNAs
   1804..1921    +  misc_feature   cPPT/CTS: central polypurine tract and central termination sequence of HIV-1
   1944..2247    +  enhancer       CMV enhancer: human cytomegalovirus immediate early enhancer
   2248..2451    +  promoter       CMV promoter: human cytomegalovirus (CMV) immediate early promoter
   2568..2592    +  protein_bind   attB1: mutant version of attB; recombination site for the Gateway® BP reaction BP Clonase™
   2595..4286    +  CDS            Zyx: ZYX_MOUSE - Experimental evidence at protein level: Swiss-Prot protein existence level 1. Adhesion plaque protein. Binds alpha-actinin and the CRP protein. Important for targeting TES and ENA/VASP family members to focal adhesions and for the formation of actin-rich structures. May be a component of a signal transduction pathway that mediates adhesion- stimulated changes in gene expression (By similarity). From Mus musculus (Mouse).
   4288..4308    +  protein_bind   attB5: mutant version of attB; core recombination site for the Gateway® BP reaction BP Clonase™
   4311..5027    +  CDS            EGFP: EGFP is a basic (constitutively fluorescent) green fluorescent protein published in 1996, derived from Aequorea victoria. It is reported to be a rapidly-maturing weak dimer with moderate acid sensitivity.
   5081..5099    -  promoter       T7 promoter: promoter for bacteriophage T7 RNA polymerase
   5104..5238    -  polyA_signal   SV40 poly(A) signal: SV40 polyadenylation signal
   5301..5325    -  protein_bind   attB2: mutant version of attB; recombination site for the Gateway® BP reaction BP Clonase™
   5378..5419    +  CDS            V5 tag: epitope tag from simian virus 5
   5443..6031    +  misc_feature   WPRE: woodchuck hepatitis virus posttranscriptional regulatory element
   6046..6362    +  promoter       SV40 promoter: SV40 enhancer and early promoter
   6410..6457    +  promoter       EM7 promoter: synthetic bacterial promoter&nbsp
   6476..6874    +  CDS            BSD: blasticidin S deaminase; Aspergillus terreus BSD; confers resistance to blasticidin
   6891..6959    +  CDS            nef (fragment): NEF_HV1Z2 - Experimental evidence at protein level: Swiss-Prot protein existence level 1. Extracellular Nef protein targets CD4(+) T-lymphocytes for apoptosis by interacting with CXCR4 surface receptors. From Human immunodeficiency virus type 1 group M subtype D (isolate Z2/CDC-Z34) (HIV-1).
   6961..7194    +  LTR            3' LTR (ΔU3): self-inactivating 3' long terminal repeat (LTR) from HIV-1
   7266..7387    +  polyA_signal   SV40 poly(A) signal: SV40 polyadenylation signal
   7427..7562    +  rep_origin     SV40 ori: SV40 origin of replication
   7583..7601    -  promoter       T7 promoter: promoter for bacteriophage T7 RNA polymerase
   7609..7764    +  CDS            lacZα (fragment): LacZα fragment of β-galactosidase; lacZ fragment
   7769..8197    +  rep_origin     f1 ori (sequence partly withheld): f1 bacteriophage origin of replication; arrow indicates direction of (+) strand synthesis
   8250..8354    +  promoter       AmpR promoter: bla
   8355..9215    +  CDS            AmpR: β-lactamase; bla; confers resistance to ampicillin, carbenicillin, and related antibiotics
   9386..9974    +  rep_origin     ori: high-copy-number ColE1/pMB1/pBR322/pUC origin of replication
  10157..10249   +  CDS            lacI (fragment): lac repressor; lacI; The lac repressor binds to the lac operator to inhibit transcription in E. coli. This inhibition can be relieved by adding lactose or isopropyl-β-D-thiogalactopyranoside (IPTG).
  10262..10283   +  protein_bind   CAP binding site: CAP binding activates transcription in the presence of cAMP. E. coli catabolite activator protein
  10298..10328   +  promoter       lac promoter: promoter for the E. coli lac operon
  10336..10352   +  protein_bind   lac operator: The lac repressor binds to the lac operator to inhibit transcription in E. coli. This inhibition can be relieved by adding lactose or isopropyl-β-D-thiogalactopyranoside (IPTG). lac repressor encoded by lacI
  10397..10415   +  promoter       T3 promoter: promoter for bacteriophage T3 RNA polymerase
>Addgene plasmid #187692 | pLenti-Zyxin-Full Length (aa1-564)-EGFP | addgene full sequence | sequence record 371952 | Addgene NGS Result
AATGTAGTCTTATGCAATACTCTTGTAGTCTTGCAACATGGTAACGATGAGTTAGCAACATGCCTTACAA
GGAGAGAAAAAGCACCGTGCATGCCGATTGGTGGAAGTAAGGTGGTACGATCGTGCCTTATTAGGAAGGC
AACAGACGGGTCTGACATGGATTGGACGAACCACTGAATTGCCGCATTGCAGAGATATTGTATTTAAGTG
CCTAGCTCGATACATAAACGGGTCTCTCTGGTTAGACCAGATCTGAGCCTGGGAGCTCTCTGGCTAACTA
GGGAACCCACTGCTTAAGCCTCAATAAAGCTTGCCTTGAGTGCTTCAAGTAGTGTGTGCCCGTCTGTTGT
GTGACTCTGGTAACTAGAGATCCCTCAGACCCTTTTAGTCAGTGTGGAAAATCTCTAGCAGTGGCGCCCG
AACAGGGACTTGAAAGCGAAAGGGAAACCAGAGGAGCTCTCTCGACGCAGGACTCGGCTTGCTGAAGCGC
GCACGGCAAGAGGCGAGGGGCGGCGACTGGTGAGTACGCCAAAAATTTTGACTAGCGGAGGCTAGAAGGA
GAGAGATGGGTGCGAGAGCGTCAGTATTAAGCGGGGGAGAATTAGATCGCGATGGGAAAAAATTCGGTTA
AGGCCAGGGGGAAAGAAAAAATATAAATTAAAACATATAGTATGGGCAAGCAGGGAGCTAGAACGATTCG
CAGTTAATCCTGGCCTGTTAGAAACATCAGAAGGCTGTAGACAAATACTGGGACAGCTACAACCATCCCT
TCAGACAGGATCAGAAGAACTTAGATCATTATATAATACAGTAGCAACCCTCTATTGTGTGCATCAAAGG
ATAGAGATAAAAGACACCAAGGAAGCTTTAGACAAGATAGAGGAAGAGCAAAACAAAAGTAAGACCACCG
CACAGCAAGCGGCCGCTGATCTTCAGACCTGGAGGAGGAGATATGAGGGACAATTGGAGAAGTGAATTAT
ATAAATATAAAGTAGTAAAAATTGAACCATTAGGAGTAGCACCCACCAAGGCAAAGAGAAGAGTGGTGCA
GAGAGAAAAAAGAGCAGTGGGAATAGGAGCTTTGTTCCTTGGGTTCTTGGGAGCAGCAGGAAGCACTATG
GGCGCAGCGTCAATGACGCTGACGGTACAGGCCAGACAATTATTGTCTGGTATAGTGCAGCAGCAGAACA
ATTTGCTGAGGGCTATTGAGGCGCAACAGCATCTGTTGCAACTCACAGTCTGGGGCATCAAGCAGCTCCA
GGCAAGAATCCTGGCTGTGGAAAGATACCTAAAGGATCAACAGCTCCTGGGGATTTGGGGTTGCTCTGGA
AAACTCATTTGCACCACTGCTGTGCCTTGGAATGCTAGTTGGAGTAATAAATCTCTGGAACAGATTTGGA
ATCACACGACCTGGATGGAGTGGGACAGAGAAATTAACAATTACACAAGCTTAATACACTCCTTAATTGA
AGAATCGCAAAACCAGCAAGAAAAGAATGAACAAGAATTATTGGAATTAGATAAATGGGCAAGTTTGTGG
AATTGGTTTAACATAACAAATTGGCTGTGGTATATAAAATTATTCATAATGATAGTAGGAGGCTTGGTAG
GTTTAAGAATAGTTTTTGCTGTACTTTCTATAGTGAATAGAGTTAGGCAGGGATATTCACCATTATCGTT
TCAGACCCACCTCCCAACCCCGAGGGGACCCGACAGGCCCGAAGGAATAGAAGAAGAAGGTGGAGAGAGA
GACAGAGACAGATCCATTCGATTAGTGAACGGATCTCGACGGTATCGGTTAACTTTTAAAAGAAAAGGGG
GGATTGGGGGGTACAGTGCAGGGGAAAGAATAGTAGACATAATAGCAACAGACATACAAACTAAAGAATT
ACAAAAACAAATTACAAAAATTCAAAATTTTATCGATAAGCTTGGGAGTTCCGCGTTACATAACTTACGG
TAAATGGCCCGCCTGGCTGACCGCCCAACGACCCCCGCCCATTGACGTCAATAATGACGTATGTTCCCAT
AGTAACGCCAATAGGGACTTTCCATTGACGTCAATGGGTGGAGTATTTACGGTAAACTGCCCACTTGGCA
GTACATCAAGTGTATCATATGCCAAGTACGCCCCCTATTGACGTCAATGACGGTAAATGGCCCGCCTGGC
ATTATGCCCAGTACATGACCTTATGGGACTTTCCTACTTGGCAGTACATCTACGTATTAGTCATCGCTAT
TACCATGGTGATGCGGTTTTGGCAGTACATCAATGGGCGTGGATAGCGGTTTGACTCACGGGGATTTCCA
AGTCTCCACCCCATTGACGTCAATGGGAGTTTGTTTTGGCACCAAAATCAACGGGACTTTCCAAAATGTC
GTAACAACTCCGCCCCATTGACGCAAATGGGCGGTAGGCGTGTACGGTGGGAGGTCTATATAAGCAGAGC
TCGTTTAGTGAACCGTCAGATCGCCTGGAGACGCCATCCACGCTGTTTTGACCTCCATAGAAGACACCGA
CTCTAGAGGATCCACTAGTCCAGTGTGGTGGAATTCTGCAGATATCAACAAGTTTGTACAAAAAAGCAGG
CTTAATGGCGGCCCCCCGCCCGCCTCCCGCGATCTCCGTCTCCGTCTCGGCCCCCGCGTTTTACGCCCCG
CAGAAGAAGTTCGCCCCGGTTGTGGCCCCAAAGCCCAAAGTGAATCCTTTCCGGCCTGGGGACAGCGAGC
CTCCTGTAGCAGCCGGGGCCCAAAGAGCGCAGATGGGTCGGGTGGGCGAGATCCCACCACCACCCCCGGA
AGACTTTCCTTTGCCCCCTCCTCCCCTTATTGGGGAGGGCGACGACTCAGAGGGTGCCCTGGGAGGTGCC
TTCCCACCTCCACCTCCCCCGATGATCGAGGAACCATTCCCCCCTGCTCCTCTGGAGGAGGACATCTTCC
CCTCCCCTCCACCTCCACTGGAGGAGGAGGGAGGGCCTGAGGCCCCTACCCAGCTCCCACCGCAGCCCAG
GGAGAAAGTGTGCAGTATTGACCTGGAGATTGACTCTCTGTCCTCACTGCTGGACGACATGACCAAGAAC
GATCCCTTCAAAGCCCGGGTATCATCCGGATATGTACCCCCACCAGTTGCCACTCCATTTGTTCCCAAGC
CTAGTACCAAACCTGCCCCTGGGGGCACAGCACCCTTGCCTCCTTGGAAGACCCCTTCTAGCTCCCAGCC
ACCACCTCAGCCGCAGGCCAAGCCTCAGGTCCAGCTCCATGTCCAGCCTCAGGCCAAGCCCCATGTCCAA
CCCCAGCCTGTGTCTTCTGCTAATACACAGCCCCGGGGTCCCCTTTCTCAGGCACCAACTCCAGCACCTA
AGTTTGCTCCAGTGGCTCCTAAATTTACTCCCGTGGTTTCCAAGTTCAGCCCTGGTGCTCCAAGTGGACC
TGGGCCACAGCCCAATCAAAAAATGGTGCCTCCGGATGCTCCTTCTTCTGTGAGCACAGGCTCCCCTCAG
CCCCCTAGCTTCACCTATGCTCAGCAGAAGGAGAAGCCCCTAGTTCAAGAGAAGCAGCACCCACAGCCTC
CACCAGCTCAAAACCAAAACCAGGTACGCTCTCCTGGAGGCCCAGGCCCCTTGACCCTGAAGGAGGTAGA
GGAGTTGGAGCAGCTGACCCAGCAGCTGATGCAGGACATGGAACACCCTCAGAGGCAGAGCGTGGCAGTG
AATGAGTCCTGTGGCAAATGCAATCAGCCACTGGCCCGTGCACAGCCTGCGGTTCGTGCACTGGGACAAC
TGTTCCACATCACCTGCTTCACTTGCCATCAGTGTCAGCAGCAGCTGCAGGGACAGCAGTTCTATAGCCT
GGAGGGAGCACCATATTGTGAGGGCTGCTACACCGACACTTTGGAGAAGTGCAACACCTGTGGGCAGCCC
ATCACTGACCGCATGCTGAGGGCCACTGGCAAAGCCTACCACCCACAGTGCTTCACCTGTGTGGTCTGCG
CCTGTCCCCTGGAGGGCACCTCCTTCATTGTGGACCAGGCCAATCAGCCCCACTGTGTCCCTGACTATCA
CAAGCAATACGCTCCAAGGTGCTCCGTCTGCTCGGAGCCAATCATGCCTGAGCCTGGCCGAGACGAGACT
GTGCGAGTAGTGGCGCTGGATAAGAACTTTCATATGAAGTGTTACAAGTGTGAGGACTGTGGGAAACCTC
TGTCCATTGAGGCAGATGACAACGGCTGTTTCCCTCTGGATGGCCACGTCCTTTGTCGGAAGTGCCACTC
CGCTAGAGCCCAGACCACAACTTTGTATACAAAAGTTGTGATGGTGAGCAAGGGCGAGGAGCTGTTCACC
GGGGTGGTGCCCATCCTGGTCGAGCTGGACGGCGACGTAAACGGCCACAAGTTCAGCGTGTCCGGCGAGG
GCGAGGGCGATGCCACCTACGGCAAGCTGACCCTGAAGTTCATCTGCACCACCGGCAAGCTGCCCGTGCC
CTGGCCCACCCTCGTGACCACCCTGACCTACGGCGTGCAGTGCTTCAGCCGCTACCCCGACCACATGAAG
CAGCACGACTTCTTCAAGTCCGCCATGCCCGAAGGCTACGTCCAGGAGCGCACCATCTTCTTCAAGGACG
ACGGCAACTACAAGACCCGCGCCGAGGTGAAGTTCGAGGGCGACACCCTGGTGAACCGCATCGAGCTGAA
GGGCATCGACTTCAAGGAGGACGGCAACATCCTGGGGCACAAGCTGGAGTACAACTACAACAGCCACAAC
GTCTATATCATGGCCGACAAGCAGAAGAACGGCATCAAGGTGAACTTCAAGATCCGCCACAACATCGAGG
ACGGCAGCGTGCAGCTCGCCGACCACTACCAGCAGAACACCCCCATCGGCGACGGCCCCGTGCTGCTGCC
CGACAACCACTACCTGAGCACCCAGTCCGCCCTGAGCAAAGACCCCAACGAGAAGCGCGATCACATGGTC
CTGCTGGAGTTCGTGACCGCCGCCGGGATCACTCTCGGCATGGACGAGCTGTACAAGGGCGGTGGAAGAT
CTGGGAATTCAAGGCCTCTCGAGCCTCTAGATTCTGCAGCCCTATAGTGAGTCGTATTACGTAGATCCAG
ACATGATAAGATACATTGATGAGTTTGGACAAACCACAACTAGAATGCAGTGAAAAAAATGCTTTATTTG
TGAAATTTGTGATGCTATTGCTTTATTTGTAACCATTATAAGCTGCAATAAACAAGTTAACAACAACAAT
TGCATTCATTTTATGTTTCAGGTTCAGGGGGAGGTGTGGGAGGTTTTTTTACCCAGCTTTCTTGTACAAA
GTGGTTGATATCCAGCACAGTGGCGGCCGCTCGAGTCTAGAGGGCCCGCGGTTCGAAGGTAAGCCTATCC
CTAACCCTCTCCTCGGTCTCGATTCTACGCGTACCGGTTAGTAATGATCGACAATCAACCTCTGGATTAC
AAAATTTGTGAAAGATTGACTGGTATTCTTAACTATGTTGCTCCTTTTACGCTATGTGGATACGCTGCTT
TAATGCCTTTGTATCATGCTATTGCTTCCCGTATGGCTTTCATTTTCTCCTCCTTGTATAAATCCTGGTT
GCTGTCTCTTTATGAGGAGTTGTGGCCCGTTGTCAGGCAACGTGGCGTGGTGTGCACTGTGTTTGCTGAC
GCAACCCCCACTGGTTGGGGCATTGCCACCACCTGTCAGCTCCTTTCCGGGACTTTCGCTTTCCCCCTCC
CTATTGCCACGGCGGAACTCATCGCCGCCTGCCTTGCCCGCTGCTGGACAGGGGCTCGGCTGTTGGGCAC
TGACAATTCCGTGGTGTTGTCGGGGAAGCTGACGTCCTTTCCATGGCTGCTCGCCTGTGTTGCCACCTGG
ATTCTGCGCGGGACGTCCTTCTGCTACGTCCCTTCGGCCCTCAATCCAGCGGACCTTCCTTCCCGCGGCC
TGCTGCCGGCTCTGCGGCCTCTTCCGCGTCTTCGCCTTCGCCCTCAGACGAGTCGGATCTCCCTTTGGGC
CGCCTCCCCGCCTGGCGATGGTACCGGTGTGGAAAGTCCCCAGGCTCCCCAGCAGGCAGAAGTATGCAAA
GCATGCATCTCAATTAGTCAGCAACCAGGTGTGGAAAGTCCCCAGGCTCCCCAGCAGGCAGAAGTATGCA
AAGCATGCATCTCAATTAGTCAGCAACCATAGTCCCGCCCCTAACTCCGCCCATCCCGCCCCTAACTCCG
CCCAGTTCCGCCCATTCTCCGCCCCATGGCTGACTAATTTTTTTTATTTATGCAGAGGCCGAGGCCGCCT
CTGCCTCTGAGCTATTCCAGAAGTAGTGAGGAGGCTTTTTTGGAGGCCTAGGCTTTTGCAAAAAGCTCCC
GGGAGCTTGTATATCCATTTTCGGATCTGATCAGCACGTGTTGACAATTAATCATCGGCATAGTATATCG
GCATAGTATAATACGACAAGGTGAGGAACTAAACCATGGCCAAGCCTTTGTCTCAAGAAGAATCCACCCT
CATTGAAAGAGCAACGGCTACAATCAACAGCATCCCCATCTCTGAAGACTACAGCGTCGCCAGCGCAGCT
CTCTCTAGCGACGGCCGCATCTTCACTGGTGTCAATGTATATCATTTTACTGGGGGACCTTGTGCAGAAC
TCGTGGTGCTGGGCACTGCTGCTGCTGCGGCAGCTGGCAACCTGACTTGTATCGTCGCGATCGGAAATGA
GAACAGGGGCATCTTGAGCCCCTGCGGACGGTGCCGACAGGTGCTTCTCGATCTGCATCCTGGGATCAAA
GCCATAGTGAAGGACAGTGATGGACAGCCGACGGCAGTTGGGATTCGTGAATTGCTGCCCTCTGGTTATG
TGTGGGAGGGCTAAGCACAATTCGAGCTCGGTACCTTTAAGACCAATGACTTACAAGGCAGCTGTAGATC
TTAGCCACTTTTTAAAAGAAAAGGGGGGACTGGAAGGGCTAATTCACTCCCAACGAAGACAAGATCTGCT
TTTTGCTTGTACTGGGTCTCTCTGGTTAGACCAGATCTGAGCCTGGGAGCTCTCTGGCTAACTAGGGAAC
CCACTGCTTAAGCCTCAATAAAGCTTGCCTTGAGTGCTTCAAGTAGTGTGTGCCCGTCTGTTGTGTGACT
CTGGTAACTAGAGATCCCTCAGACCCTTTTAGTCAGTGTGGAAAATCTCTAGCAGTAGTAGTTCATGTCA
TCTTATTATTCAGTATTTATAACTTGCAAAGAAATGAATATCAGAGAGTGAGAGGAACTTGTTTATTGCA
GCTTATAATGGTTACAAATAAAGCAATAGCATCACAAATTTCACAAATAAAGCATTTTTTTCACTGCATT
CTAGTTGTGGTTTGTCCAAACTCATCAATGTATCTTATCATGTCTGGCTCTAGCTATCCCGCCCCTAACT
CCGCCCATCCCGCCCCTAACTCCGCCCAGTTCCGCCCATTCTCCGCCCCATGGCTGACTAATTTTTTTTA
TTTATGCAGAGGCCGAGGCCGCCTCGGCCTCTGAGCTATTCCAGAAGTAGTGAGGAGGCTTTTTTGGAGG
CCTAGGGACGTACCCAATTCGCCCTATAGTGAGTCGTATTACGCGCGCTCACTGGCCGTCGTTTTACAAC
GTCGTGACTGGGAAAACCCTGGCGTTACCCAACTTAATCGCCTTGCAGCACATCCCCCTTTCGCCAGCTG
GCGTAATAGCGAAGAGGCCCGCACCGATCGCCCTTCCCAACAGTTGCGCAGCCTGAATGGCGAATGGG
[124 nt withheld, positions 7769-7892]
C
[91 nt withheld, positions 7894-7984]
A
[49 nt withheld, positions 7986-8034]
CCTTTGACGTTGGAGTCCACGTTCTTT
[37 nt withheld, positions 8062-8098]
ACCCTATCTCGGTCTATTCTTTTGATTTATAAGGGATTTTGCCGATTTCGGCCTATTGGTTAAAAAATGA
GCTGATTTAACAAAAATTTAACGCGAATTTTAACAAAATATTAACGCTTACAATTTAGGTGGCACTTTTC
GGGGAAATGTGCGCGGAACCCCTATTTGTTTATTTTTCTAAATACATTCAAATATGTATCCGCTCATGAG
ACAATAACCCTGATAAATGCTTCAATAATATTGAAAAAGGAAGAGTATGAGTATTCAACATTTCCGTGTC
GCCCTTATTCCCTTTTTTGCGGCATTTTGCCTTCCTGTTTTTGCTCACCCAGAAACGCTGGTGAAAGTAA
AAGATGCTGAAGATCAGTTGGGTGCACGAGTGGGTTACATCGAACTGGATCTCAACAGCGGTAAGATCCT
TGAGAGTTTTCGCCCCGAAGAACGTTTTCCAATGATGAGCACTTTTAAAGTTCTGCTATGTGGCGCGGTA
TTATCCCGTATTGACGCCGGGCAAGAGCAACTCGGTCGCCGCATACACTATTCTCAGAATGACTTGGTTG
AGTACTCACCAGTCACAGAAAAGCATCTTACGGATGGCATGACAGTAAGAGAATTATGCAGTGCTGCCAT
AACCATGAGTGATAACACTGCGGCCAACTTACTTCTGACAACGATCGGAGGACCGAAGGAGCTAACCGCT
TTTTTGCACAACATGGGGGATCATGTAACTCGCCTTGATCGTTGGGAACCGGAGCTGAATGAAGCCATAC
CAAACGACGAGCGTGACACCACGATGCCTGTAGCAATGGCAACAACGTTGCGCAAACTATTAACTGGCGA
ACTACTTACTCTAGCTTCCCGGCAACAATTAATAGACTGGATGGAGGCGGATAAAGTTGCAGGACCACTT
CTGCGCTCGGCCCTTCCGGCTGGCTGGTTTATTGCTGATAAATCTGGAGCCGGTGAGCGTGGGTCTCGCG
GTATCATTGCAGCACTGGGGCCAGATGGTAAGCCCTCCCGTATCGTAGTTATCTACACGACGGGGAGTCA
GGCAACTATGGATGAACGAAATAGACAGATCGCTGAGATAGGTGCCTCACTGATTAAGCATTGGTAACTG
TCAGACCAAGTTTACTCATATATACTTTAGATTGATTTAAAACTTCATTTTTAATTTAAAAGGATCTAGG
TGAAGATCCTTTTTGATAATCTCATGACCAAAATCCCTTAACGTGAGTTTTCGTTCCACTGAGCGTCAGA
CCCCGTAGAAAAGATCAAAGGATCTTCTTGAGATCCTTTTTTTCTGCGCGTAATCTGCTGCTTGCAAACA
AAAAAACCACCGCTACCAGCGGTGGTTTGTTTGCCGGATCAAGAGCTACCAACTCTTTTTCCGAAGGTAA
CTGGCTTCAGCAGAGCGCAGATACCAAATACTGTTCTTCTAGTGTAGCCGTAGTTAGGCCACCACTTCAA
GAACTCTGTAGCACCGCCTACATACCTCGCTCTGCTAATCCTGTTACCAGTGGCTGCTGCCAGTGGCGAT
AAGTCGTGTCTTACCGGGTTGGACTCAAGACGATAGTTACCGGATAAGGCGCAGCGGTCGGGCTGAACGG
GGGGTTCGTGCACACAGCCCAGCTTGGAGCGAACGACCTACACCGAACTGAGATACCTACAGCGTGAGCT
ATGAGAAAGCGCCACGCTTCCCGAAGGGAGAAAGGCGGACAGGTATCCGGTAAGCGGCAGGGTCGGAACA
GGAGAGCGCACGAGGGAGCTTCCAGGGGGAAACGCCTGGTATCTTTATAGTCCTGTCGGGTTTCGCCACC
TCTGACTTGAGCGTCGATTTTTGTGATGCTCGTCAGGGGGGCGGAGCCTATGGAAAAACGCCAGCAACGC
GGCCTTTTTACGGTTCCTGGCCTTTTGCTGGCCTTTTGCTCACATGTTCTTTCCTGCGTTATCCCCTGAT
TCTGTGGATAACCGTATTACCGCCTTTGAGTGAGCTGATACCGCTCGCCGCAGCCGAACGACCGAGCGCA
GCGAGTCAGTGAGCGAGGAAGCGGAAGAGCGCCCAATACGCAAACCGCCTCTCCCCGCGCGTTGGCCGAT
TCATTAATGCAGCTGGCACGACAGGTTTCCCGACTGGAAAGCGGGCAGTGAGCGCAACGCAATTAATGTG
AGTTAGCTCACTCATTAGGCACCCCAGGCTTTACACTTTATGCTTCCGGCTCGTATGTTGTGTGGAATTG
TGAGCGGATAACAATTTCACACAGGAAACAGCTATGACCATGATTACGCCAAGCGCGCAATTAACCCTCA
CTAAAGGGAACAAAAGCTGGAGCTGCAAGCTT
